Addgene plasmid #75007: ZIKV_Sensor_32B_LacZ
Purpose: Toehold switch sensor to detect Zika Virus
Depositing lab: James Collins & Alexander Green. Depositing organization: Massachusetts Institute of Technology. Publication: Rapid, Low-Cost Detection of Zika Virus Using Programmable Biomolecular Components. Pardee K, Green AA, Takahashi MK, Braff D, Lambert G, Lee JW, Ferrante T, Ma D, Donghia N, Fan M, Daringer NM, Bosch I, Dudley DM, O'Connor DH, Gehrke L, Collins JJ. Cell. 2016 May 6. pii: S0092-8674(16)30505-0. doi: 10.1016/j.cell.2016.04.059. PubMed 27160350.
Backbone
  Vector backbone: pCOLA Duet
  Backbone manufacturer: EMD Millipore
  Vector type: Bacterial Expression
Growth in bacteria
  Bacterial resistance: Kanamycin, 50 μg/mL
  Growth temperature: 37°C
  Growth strain: DH5alpha
  Copy number: Low Copy
Gene/Insert
  Gene/Insert name: ZIKV_sensor_32B_LacZ
  Species: Synthetic
  Promoter: T7
  Tag / fusion protein: LacZ (C terminal on insert)
  Cloning method: Gibson Cloning
  Sequencing primers: 5′ LacI-R (GGCATACTCTGCGACATCGT); 3′ LacZ-F2 (cctcttcgctattacgccag)
Terms and licenses: Academic/Nonprofit Terms; Industry Terms: Not Available to Industry
How to cite: ZIKV_Sensor_32B_LacZ was a gift from James Collins & Alexander Green (Addgene plasmid # 75007 ; http://n2t.net/addgene:75007 ; RRID:Addgene_75007)
