[The description below was written by a language model from this plasmid's Addgene catalogue record and pLannotate feature annotations shown in this document.]
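Description:
ZIKV_Sensor_32B_LacZ is a bacterial expression plasmid built on the pCOLA Duet backbone that encodes a synthetic toehold switch riboregulator designed to detect Zika virus RNA. It is maintained at low copy through the ColA origin of replication, which is compatible with other common origin classes in E. coli, and is selected with kanamycin through an aminoglycoside phosphotransferase (KanR) gene driven by a bla-type promoter. The backbone also carries lacI with its own promoter. The feature table additionally flags short fragments matching a tetracycline resistance gene, a CAP binding site and a second AmpR promoter piece, which are probably backbone remnants rather than functional parts.

The payload is a single transcription unit: a T7 promoter, an unannotated stretch of roughly a hundred nucleotides, the full-length E. coli lacZ coding sequence, and a T7 terminator. The unannotated leader is presumably where the sensor 32B switch lies, although the feature table does not mark it. The catalogue lists LacZ as a C-terminal fusion on the insert. In a toehold switch, the ribosome binding site and start codon are held in an RNA hairpin that blocks translation. A complementary trigger RNA, here a Zika virus sequence, binds the single-stranded toehold and unwinds the hairpin, allowing translation of the downstream reporter. β-galactosidase then gives a colorimetric readout when a chromogenic substrate is supplied.

According to the record and the title of its associated publication, the construct serves as a programmable, low-cost diagnostic component for Zika virus. It provides the T7-transcribed sensor template and is one of a numbered series of candidate sensors. The specific viral region targeted by 32B is not stated.
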