Features (pLannotate 1.2.2; 11 found; start..end, strand, type, name):
     35..53      +  promoter       T7 promoter: promoter for bacteriophage T7 RNA polymerase
    161..3232    +  CDS            lacZ: BGAL_ECOLI - Experimental evidence at protein level: Swiss-Prot protein existence level 1. From Escherichia coli (strain K12).
   3236..3282    +  terminator     T7 terminator: transcription terminator for bacteriophage T7 RNA polymerase
   3446..3503    +  promoter       AmpR promoter (fragment): bla
   3512..4327    -  CDS            KanR: aminoglycoside phosphotransferase; aph(3')-Ia; confers resistance to kanamycin in bacteria or G418 (Geneticin®) in eukaryotes
   4328..4419    -  promoter       AmpR promoter: bla
   4437..5072    -  rep_origin     ColA ori: Plasmids containing the ColA origin of replication can be propagated in E. coli cells that contain additional plasmids with compatible origins.
   5157..5221    -  CDS            TcR (fragment): tetracycline efflux protein; tet; confers resistance to tetracycline
   5236..5257    -  protein_bind   CAP binding site: CAP binding activates transcription in the presence of cAMP. E. coli catabolite activator protein
   5270..6352    -  CDS            lacI: lac repressor; lacI; The lac repressor binds to the lac operator to inhibit transcription in E. coli. This inhibition can be relieved by adding lactose or isopropyl-β-D-thiogalactopyranoside (IPTG).
   6353..6430    -  promoter       lacI promoter: lacI
>Addgene plasmid #75007 | ZIKV_Sensor_32B_LacZ | depositor full sequence | sequence record 141855 | old full plasmid sequence
GAAGTCTAACGCTGCTCTGGGCTAACTGTCGCGCTAATACGACTCACTATAGGGCTGGGATCAAGTACAT
GTAGTGCGCCACGAGCAAAAGGACTTTAGAACAGAGGAGATAAAGATGTTTTGCTCGTGTAACCTGGCGG
CAGCGCAAAAGATGCGTAAAATGACCATGATTACGGATTCACTGGCCGTCGTTTTACAACGTCGTGACTG
GGAAAACCCTGGCGTTACCCAACTTAATCGCCTTGCAGCACATCCCCCTTTCGCCAGCTGGCGTAATAGC
GAAGAGGCCCGCACCGATCGCCCTTCCCAACAGTTGCGCAGCCTGAATGGCGAATGGCGCTTTGCCTGGT
TTCCGGCACCAGAAGCGGTGCCGGAAAGCTGGCTGGAGTGCGATCTTCCTGAGGCCGATACTGTCGTCGT
CCCCTCAAACTGGCAGATGCACGGTTACGATGCGCCCATCTACACCAACGTGACCTATCCCATTACGGTC
AATCCGCCGTTTGTTCCCACGGAGAATCCGACGGGTTGTTACTCGCTCACATTTAATGTTGATGAAAGCT
GGCTACAGGAAGGCCAGACGCGAATTATTTTTGATGGCGTTAACTCGGCGTTTCATCTGTGGTGCAACGG
GCGCTGGGTCGGTTACGGCCAGGACAGTCGTTTGCCGTCTGAATTTGACCTGAGCGCATTTTTACGCGCC
GGAGAAAACCGCCTCGCGGTGATGGTGCTGCGCTGGAGTGACGGCAGTTATCTGGAAGATCAGGATATGT
GGCGGATGAGCGGCATTTTCCGTGACGTCTCGTTGCTGCATAAACCGACTACACAAATCAGCGATTTCCA
TGTTGCCACTCGCTTTAATGATGATTTCAGCCGCGCTGTACTGGAGGCTGAAGTTCAGATGTGCGGCGAG
TTGCGTGACTACCTACGGGTAACAGTTTCTTTATGGCAGGGTGAAACGCAGGTCGCCAGCGGCACCGCGC
CTTTCGGCGGTGAAATTATCGATGAGCGTGGTGGTTATGCCGATCGCGTCACACTACGTCTGAACGTCGA
AAACCCGAAACTGTGGAGCGCCGAAATCCCGAATCTCTATCGTGCGGTGGTTGAACTGCACACCGCCGAC
GGCACGCTGATTGAAGCAGAAGCCTGCGATGTCGGTTTCCGCGAGGTGCGGATTGAAAATGGTCTGCTGC
TGCTGAACGGCAAGCCGTTGCTGATTCGAGGCGTTAACCGTCACGAGCATCATCCTCTGCATGGTCAGGT
CATGGATGAGCAGACGATGGTGCAGGATATCCTGCTGATGAAGCAGAACAACTTTAACGCCGTGCGCTGT
TCGCATTATCCGAACCATCCGCTGTGGTACACGCTGTGCGACCGCTACGGCCTGTATGTGGTGGATGAAG
CCAATATTGAAACCCACGGCATGGTGCCAATGAATCGTCTGACCGATGATCCGCGCTGGCTACCGGCGAT
GAGCGAACGCGTAACGCGAATGGTGCAGCGCGATCGTAATCACCCGAGTGTGATCATCTGGTCGCTGGGG
AATGAATCAGGCCACGGCGCTAATCACGACGCGCTGTATCGCTGGATCAAATCTGTCGATCCTTCCCGCC
CGGTGCAGTATGAAGGCGGCGGAGCCGACACCACGGCCACCGATATTATTTGCCCGATGTACGCGCGCGT
GGATGAAGACCAGCCCTTCCCGGCTGTGCCGAAATGGTCCATCAAAAAATGGCTTTCGCTACCTGGAGAG
ACGCGCCCGCTGATCCTTTGCGAATACGCCCACGCGATGGGTAACAGTCTTGGCGGTTTCGCTAAATACT
GGCAGGCGTTTCGTCAGTATCCCCGTTTACAGGGCGGCTTCGTCTGGGACTGGGTGGATCAGTCGCTGAT
TAAATATGATGAAAACGGCAACCCGTGGTCGGCTTACGGCGGTGATTTTGGCGATACGCCGAACGATCGC
CAGTTCTGTATGAACGGTCTGGTCTTTGCCGACCGCACGCCGCATCCAGCGCTGACGGAAGCAAAACACC
AGCAGCAGTTTTTCCAGTTCCGTTTATCCGGGCAAACCATCGAAGTGACCAGCGAATACCTGTTCCGTCA
TAGCGATAACGAGCTCCTGCACTGGATGGTGGCGCTGGATGGTAAGCCGCTGGCAAGCGGTGAAGTGCCT
CTGGATGTCGCTCCACAAGGTAAACAGTTGATTGAACTGCCTGAACTACCGCAGCCGGAGAGCGCCGGGC
AACTCTGGCTCACAGTACGCGTAGTGCAACCGAACGCGACCGCATGGTCAGAAGCCGGGCACATCAGCGC
CTGGCAGCAGTGGCGTCTGGCGGAAAACCTCAGTGTGACGCTCCCCGCCGCGTCCCACGCCATCCCGCAT
CTGACCACCAGCGAAATGGATTTTTGCATCGAGCTGGGTAATAAGCGTTGGCAATTTAACCGCCAGTCAG
GCTTTCTTTCACAGATGTGGATTGGCGATAAAAAACAACTGCTGACGCCGCTGCGCGATCAGTTCACCCG
TGCACCGCTGGATAACGACATTGGCGTAAGTGAAGCGACCCGCATTGACCCTAACGCCTGGGTCGAACGC
TGGAAGGCGGCGGGCCATTACCAGGCCGAAGCAGCGTTGTTGCAGTGCACGGCAGATACACTTGCTGATG
CGGTGCTGATTACGACCGCTCACGCGTGGCAGCATCAGGGGAAAACCTTATTTATCAGCCGGAAAACCTA
CCGGATTGATGGTAGTGGTCAAATGGCGATTACCGTTGATGTTGAAGTGGCGAGCGATACACCGCATCCG
GCGCGGATTGGCCTGAACTGCCAGCTGGCGCAGGTAGCAGAGCGGGTAAACTGGCTCGGATTAGGGCCGC
AAGAAAACTATCCCGACCGCCTTACTGCCGCCTGTTTTGACCGCTGGGATCTGCCATTGTCAGACATGTA
TACCCCGTACGTCTTCCCGAGCGAAAACGGTCTGCGCTGCGGGACGCGCGAATTGAATTATGGCCCACAC
CAGTGGCGCGGCGACTTCCAGTTCAACATCAGCCGCTACAGTCAACAGCAACTGATGGAAACCAGCCATC
GCCATCTGCTGCACGCGGAAGAAGGCACATGGCTGAATATCGACGGTTTCCATATGGGGATTGGTGGCGA
CGACTCCTGGAGCCCGTCAGTATCGGCGGAATTCCAGCTGAGCGCCGGTCGCTACCATTACCAGTTGGTC
TGGTGTCAAAAATAATAGCATAACCCCTTGGGGCCTCTAAACGGGTCTTGAGGGGTTTTTTGCTGAAACC
TCAGGCATTTGAGAAGCACACGGTCACACTGCTTCCGGTAGTCAATAAACCGGTAAACCAGCAATAGACA
TAAGCGGCTATTTAACGACCCTGCCCTGAACCGACGACAAGCTGACGACCGGGTCTCCGCAAGTGGCACT
TTTCGGGGAAATGTGCGCGGAACCCCTATTTGTTTATTTTTCTAAATACATTCAAATATGTATCCGCTCA
TGAATTAATTCTTAGAAAAACTCATCGAGCATCAAATGAAACTGCAATTTATTCATATCAGGATTATCAA
TACCATATTTTTGAAAAAGCCGTTTCTGTAATGAAGGAGAAAACTCACCGAGGCAGTTCCATAGGATGGC
AAGATCCTGGTATCGGTCTGCGATTCCGACTCGTCCAACATCAATACAACCTATTAATTTCCCCTCGTCA
AAAATAAGGTTATCAAGTGAGAAATCACCATGAGTGACGACTGAATCCGGTGAGAATGGCAAAAGTTTAT
GCATTTCTTTCCAGACTTGTTCAACAGGCCAGCCATTACGCTCGTCATCAAAATCACTCGCATCAACCAA
ACCGTTATTCATTCGTGATTGCGCCTGAGCGAGACGAAATACGCGGTCGCTGTTAAAAGGACAATTACAA
ACAGGAATCGAATGCAACCGGCGCAGGAACACTGCCAGCGCATCAACAATATTTTCACCTGAATCAGGAT
ATTCTTCTAATACCTGGAATGCTGTTTTCCCGGGGATCGCAGTGGTGAGTAACCATGCATCATCAGGAGT
ACGGATAAAATGCTTGATGGTCGGAAGAGGCATAAATTCCGTCAGCCAGTTTAGTCTGACCATCTCATCT
GTAACATCATTGGCAACGCTACCTTTGCCATGTTTCAGAAACAACTCTGGCGCATCGGGCTTCCCATACA
ATCGATAGATTGTCGCACCTGATTGCCCGACATTATCGCGAGCCCATTTATACCCATATAAATCAGCATC
CATGTTGGAATTTAATCGCGGCCTAGAGCAAGACGTTTCCCGTTGAATATGGCTCATACTCTTCCTTTTT
CAATATTATTGAAGCATTTATCAGGGTTATTGTCTCATGAGCGGATACATATTTGAATGTATTTAGAAAA
ATAAACAAATAGGCATGCTAGCGCAGAAACGTCCTAGAAGATGCCAGGAGGATACTTAGCAGAGAGACAA
TAAGGCCGGAGCGAAGCCGTTTTTCCATAGGCTCCGCCCCCCTGACGAACATCACGAAATCTGACGCTCA
AATCAGTGGTGGCGAAACCCGACAGGACTATAAAGATACCAGGCGTTTCCCCCTGATGGCTCCCTCTTGC
GCTCTCCTGTTCCCGTCCTGCGGCGTCCGTGTTGTGGTGGAGGCTTTACCCAAATCACCACGTCCCGTTC
CGTGTAGACAGTTCGCTCCAAGCTGGGCTGTGTGCAAGAACCCCCCGTTCAGCCCGACTGCTGCGCCTTA
TCCGGTAACTATCATCTTGAGTCCAACCCGGAAAGACACGACAAAACGCCACTGGCAGCAGCCATTGGTA
ACTGAGAATTAGTGGATTTAGATATCGAGAGTCTTGAAGTGGTGGCCTAACAGAGGCTACACTGAAAGGA
CAGTATTTGGTATCTGCGCTCCACTAAAGCCAGTTACCAGGTTAAGCAGTTCCCCAACTGACTTAACCTT
CGATCAAACCGCCTCCCCAGGCGGTTTTTTCGTTTACAGAGCAGGAGATTACGACGATCGTAAAAGGATC
TCAAGAAGATCCTTTACGGATTCCCGACACCATCACTCTAGATTTCAGTGCAATTTATCTCTTCAAATGT
AGCACCTGAAGTCAGCCCCATACGATATAAGTTGTAATTCTCATGTTAGTCATGCCCCGCGCCCACCGGA
AGGAGCTGACTGGGTTGAAGGCTCTCAAGGGCATCGGTCGAGATCCCGGTGCCTAATGAGTGAGCTAACT
TACATTAATTGCGTTGCGCTCACTGCCCGCTTTCCAGTCGGGAAACCTGTCGTGCCAGCTGCATTAATGA
ATCGGCCAACGCGCGGGGAGAGGCGGTTTGCGTATTGGGCGCCAGGGTGGTTTTTCTTTTCACCAGTGAG
ACGGGCAACAGCTGATTGCCCTTCACCGCCTGGCCCTGAGAGAGTTGCAGCAAGCGGTCCACGCTGGTTT
GCCCCAGCAGGCGAAAATCCTGTTTGATGGTGGTTAACGGCGGGATATAACATGAGCTGTCTTCGGTATC
GTCGTATCCCACTACCGAGATGTCCGCACCAACGCGCAGCCCGGACTCGGTAATGGCGCGCATTGCGCCC
AGCGCCATCTGATCGTTGGCAACCAGCATCGCAGTGGGAACGATGCCCTCATTCAGCATTTGCATGGTTT
GTTGAAAACCGGACATGGCACTCCAGTCGCCTTCCCGTTCCGCTATCGGCTGAATTTGATTGCGAGTGAG
ATATTTATGCCAGCCAGCCAGACGCAGACGCGCCGAGACAGAACTTAATGGGCCCGCTAACAGCGCGATT
TGCTGGTGACCCAATGCGACCAGATGCTCCACGCCCAGTCGCGTACCGTCTTCATGGGAGAAAATAATAC
TGTTGATGGGTGTCTGGTCAGAGACATCAAGAAATAACGCCGGAACATTAGTGCAGGCAGCTTCCACAGC
AATGGCATCCTGGTCATCCAGCGGATAGTTAATGATCAGCCCACTGACGCGTTGCGCGAGAAGATTGTGC
ACCGCCGCTTTACAGGCTTCGACGCCGCTTCGTTCTACCATCGACACCACCACGCTGGCACCCAGTTGAT
CGGCGCGAGATTTAATCGCCGCGACAATTTGCGACGGCGCGTGCAGGGCCAGACTGGAGGTGGCAACGCC
AATCAGCAACGACTGTTTGCCCGCCAGTTGTTGTGCCACGCGGTTGGGAATGTAATTCAGCTCCGCCATC
GCCGCTTCCACTTTTTCCCGCGTTTTCGCAGAAACGTGGCTGGCCTGGTTCACCACGCGGGAAACGGTCT
GATAAGAGACACCGGCATACTCTGCGACATCGTATAACGTTACTGGTTTCACATTCACCACCCTGAATTG
ACTCTCTTCCGGGCGCTATCATGCCATACCGCGAAAGGTTTTGCGCCATTCGATGGTGTCCGGGATCTCG
ACGCTCTCCCTTATG
