Features (pLannotate 1.2.2; 11 found; start..end, strand, type, name):
     35..53      +  promoter       T7 promoter: promoter for bacteriophage T7 RNA polymerase
    161..3232    +  CDS            lacZ: BGAL_ECOLI - Experimental evidence at protein level: Swiss-Prot protein existence level 1. From Escherichia coli (strain K12).
   3236..3282    +  terminator     T7 terminator: transcription terminator for bacteriophage T7 RNA polymerase
   3446..3503    +  promoter       AmpR promoter (fragment): bla
   3512..4327    -  CDS            KanR: aminoglycoside phosphotransferase; aph(3')-Ia; confers resistance to kanamycin in bacteria or G418 (Geneticin®) in eukaryotes
   4328..4419    -  promoter       AmpR promoter: bla
   4437..5072    -  rep_origin     ColA ori: Plasmids containing the ColA origin of replication can be propagated in E. coli cells that contain additional plasmids with compatible origins.
   5157..5221    -  CDS            TcR (fragment): tetracycline efflux protein; tet; confers resistance to tetracycline
   5236..5257    -  protein_bind   CAP binding site: CAP binding activates transcription in the presence of cAMP. E. coli catabolite activator protein
   5270..6352    -  CDS            lacI: lac repressor; lacI; The lac repressor binds to the lac operator to inhibit transcription in E. coli. This inhibition can be relieved by adding lactose or isopropyl-β-D-thiogalactopyranoside (IPTG).
   6353..6430    -  promoter       lacI promoter: lacI
>Addgene plasmid #75007 | ZIKV_Sensor_32B_LacZ | depositor full sequence | sequence record 146082 | ZIKV_Sensor_32B_LacZ sequence 6455 bps
GTAGTCTGCCAGTGGTTCGCGATATAGCTCGCGCTAATACGACTCACTATAGGGCTGGGATCAAGTACAT
GTAGTGCGCCACGAGCAAAAGGACTTTAGAACAGAGGAGATAAAGATGTTTTGCTCGTGTAACCTGGCGG
CAGCGCAAAAGATGCGTAAAATGACCATGATTACGGATTCACTGGCCGTCGTTTTACAACGTCGTGACTG
GGAAAACCCTGGCGTTACCCAACTTAATCGCCTTGCAGCACATCCCCCTTTCGCCAGCTGGCGTAATAGC
GAAGAGGCCCGCACCGATCGCCCTTCCCAACAGTTGCGCAGCCTGAATGGCGAATGGCGCTTTGCCTGGT
TTCCGGCACCAGAAGCGGTGCCGGAAAGCTGGCTGGAGTGCGATCTTCCTGAGGCCGATACTGTCGTCGT
CCCCTCAAACTGGCAGATGCACGGTTACGATGCGCCCATCTACACCAACGTGACCTATCCCATTACGGTC
AATCCGCCGTTTGTTCCCACGGAGAATCCGACGGGTTGTTACTCGCTCACATTTAATGTTGATGAAAGCT
GGCTACAGGAAGGCCAGACGCGAATTATTTTTGATGGCGTTAACTCGGCGTTTCATCTGTGGTGCAACGG
GCGCTGGGTCGGTTACGGCCAGGACAGTCGTTTGCCGTCTGAATTTGACCTGAGCGCATTTTTACGCGCC
GGAGAAAACCGCCTCGCGGTGATGGTGCTGCGCTGGAGTGACGGCAGTTATCTGGAAGATCAGGATATGT
GGCGGATGAGCGGCATTTTCCGTGACGTCTCGTTGCTGCATAAACCGACTACACAAATCAGCGATTTCCA
TGTTGCCACTCGCTTTAATGATGATTTCAGCCGCGCTGTACTGGAGGCTGAAGTTCAGATGTGCGGCGAG
TTGCGTGACTACCTACGGGTAACAGTTTCTTTATGGCAGGGTGAAACGCAGGTCGCCAGCGGCACCGCGC
CTTTCGGCGGTGAAATTATCGATGAGCGTGGTGGTTATGCCGATCGCGTCACACTACGTCTGAACGTCGA
AAACCCGAAACTGTGGAGCGCCGAAATCCCGAATCTCTATCGTGCGGTGGTTGAACTGCACACCGCCGAC
GGCACGCTGATTGAAGCAGAAGCCTGCGATGTCGGTTTCCGCGAGGTGCGGATTGAAAATGGTCTGCTGC
TGCTGAACGGCAAGCCGTTGCTGATTCGAGGCGTTAACCGTCACGAGCATCATCCTCTGCATGGTCAGGT
CATGGATGAGCAGACGATGGTGCAGGATATCCTGCTGATGAAGCAGAACAACTTTAACGCCGTGCGCTGT
TCGCATTATCCGAACCATCCGCTGTGGTACACGCTGTGCGACCGCTACGGCCTGTATGTGGTGGATGAAG
CCAATATTGAAACCCACGGCATGGTGCCAATGAATCGTCTGACCGATGATCCGCGCTGGCTACCGGCGAT
GAGCGAACGCGTAACGCGAATGGTGCAGCGCGATCGTAATCACCCGAGTGTGATCATCTGGTCGCTGGGG
AATGAATCAGGCCACGGCGCTAATCACGACGCGCTGTATCGCTGGATCAAATCTGTCGATCCTTCCCGCC
CGGTGCAGTATGAAGGCGGCGGAGCCGACACCACGGCCACCGATATTATTTGCCCGATGTACGCGCGCGT
GGATGAAGACCAGCCCTTCCCGGCTGTGCCGAAATGGTCCATCAAAAAATGGCTTTCGCTACCTGGAGAG
ACGCGCCCGCTGATCCTTTGCGAATACGCCCACGCGATGGGTAACAGTCTTGGCGGTTTCGCTAAATACT
GGCAGGCGTTTCGTCAGTATCCCCGTTTACAGGGCGGCTTCGTCTGGGACTGGGTGGATCAGTCGCTGAT
TAAATATGATGAAAACGGCAACCCGTGGTCGGCTTACGGCGGTGATTTTGGCGATACGCCGAACGATCGC
CAGTTCTGTATGAACGGTCTGGTCTTTGCCGACCGCACGCCGCATCCAGCGCTGACGGAAGCAAAACACC
AGCAGCAGTTTTTCCAGTTCCGTTTATCCGGGCAAACCATCGAAGTGACCAGCGAATACCTGTTCCGTCA
TAGCGATAACGAGCTCCTGCACTGGATGGTGGCGCTGGATGGTAAGCCGCTGGCAAGCGGTGAAGTGCCT
CTGGATGTCGCTCCACAAGGTAAACAGTTGATTGAACTGCCTGAACTACCGCAGCCGGAGAGCGCCGGGC
AACTCTGGCTCACAGTACGCGTAGTGCAACCGAACGCGACCGCATGGTCAGAAGCCGGGCACATCAGCGC
CTGGCAGCAGTGGCGTCTGGCGGAAAACCTCAGTGTGACGCTCCCCGCCGCGTCCCACGCCATCCCGCAT
CTGACCACCAGCGAAATGGATTTTTGCATCGAGCTGGGTAATAAGCGTTGGCAATTTAACCGCCAGTCAG
GCTTTCTTTCACAGATGTGGATTGGCGATAAAAAACAACTGCTGACGCCGCTGCGCGATCAGTTCACCCG
TGCACCGCTGGATAACGACATTGGCGTAAGTGAAGCGACCCGCATTGACCCTAACGCCTGGGTCGAACGC
TGGAAGGCGGCGGGCCATTACCAGGCCGAAGCAGCGTTGTTGCAGTGCACGGCAGATACACTTGCTGATG
CGGTGCTGATTACGACCGCTCACGCGTGGCAGCATCAGGGGAAAACCTTATTTATCAGCCGGAAAACCTA
CCGGATTGATGGTAGTGGTCAAATGGCGATTACCGTTGATGTTGAAGTGGCGAGCGATACACCGCATCCG
GCGCGGATTGGCCTGAACTGCCAGCTGGCGCAGGTAGCAGAGCGGGTAAACTGGCTCGGATTAGGGCCGC
AAGAAAACTATCCCGACCGCCTTACTGCCGCCTGTTTTGACCGCTGGGATCTGCCATTGTCAGACATGTA
TACCCCGTACGTCTTCCCGAGCGAAAACGGTCTGCGCTGCGGGACGCGCGAATTGAATTATGGCCCACAC
CAGTGGCGCGGCGACTTCCAGTTCAACATCAGCCGCTACAGTCAACAGCAACTGATGGAAACCAGCCATC
GCCATCTGCTGCACGCGGAAGAAGGCACATGGCTGAATATCGACGGTTTCCATATGGGGATTGGTGGCGA
CGACTCCTGGAGCCCGTCAGTATCGGCGGAATTCCAGCTGAGCGCCGGTCGCTACCATTACCAGTTGGTC
TGGTGTCAAAAATAATAGCATAACCCCTTGGGGCCTCTAAACGGGTCTTGAGGGGTTTTTTGCTGAAACC
TCAGGCATTTGAGAAGCACACGGTCACACTGCTTCCGGTAGTCAATAAACCGGTAAACCAGCAATAGACA
TAAGCGGCTATTTAACGACCCTGCCCTGAACCGACGACAAGCTGACGACCGGGTCTCCGCAAGTGGCACT
TTTCGGGGAAATGTGCGCGGAACCCCTATTTGTTTATTTTTCTAAATACATTCAAATATGTATCCGCTCA
TGAATTAATTCTTAGAAAAACTCATCGAGCATCAAATGAAACTGCAATTTATTCATATCAGGATTATCAA
TACCATATTTTTGAAAAAGCCGTTTCTGTAATGAAGGAGAAAACTCACCGAGGCAGTTCCATAGGATGGC
AAGATCCTGGTATCGGTCTGCGATTCCGACTCGTCCAACATCAATACAACCTATTAATTTCCCCTCGTCA
AAAATAAGGTTATCAAGTGAGAAATCACCATGAGTGACGACTGAATCCGGTGAGAATGGCAAAAGTTTAT
GCATTTCTTTCCAGACTTGTTCAACAGGCCAGCCATTACGCTCGTCATCAAAATCACTCGCATCAACCAA
ACCGTTATTCATTCGTGATTGCGCCTGAGCGAGACGAAATACGCGGTCGCTGTTAAAAGGACAATTACAA
ACAGGAATCGAATGCAACCGGCGCAGGAACACTGCCAGCGCATCAACAATATTTTCACCTGAATCAGGAT
ATTCTTCTAATACCTGGAATGCTGTTTTCCCGGGGATCGCAGTGGTGAGTAACCATGCATCATCAGGAGT
ACGGATAAAATGCTTGATGGTCGGAAGAGGCATAAATTCCGTCAGCCAGTTTAGTCTGACCATCTCATCT
GTAACATCATTGGCAACGCTACCTTTGCCATGTTTCAGAAACAACTCTGGCGCATCGGGCTTCCCATACA
ATCGATAGATTGTCGCACCTGATTGCCCGACATTATCGCGAGCCCATTTATACCCATATAAATCAGCATC
CATGTTGGAATTTAATCGCGGCCTAGAGCAAGACGTTTCCCGTTGAATATGGCTCATACTCTTCCTTTTT
CAATATTATTGAAGCATTTATCAGGGTTATTGTCTCATGAGCGGATACATATTTGAATGTATTTAGAAAA
ATAAACAAATAGGCATGCTAGCGCAGAAACGTCCTAGAAGATGCCAGGAGGATACTTAGCAGAGAGACAA
TAAGGCCGGAGCGAAGCCGTTTTTCCATAGGCTCCGCCCCCCTGACGAACATCACGAAATCTGACGCTCA
AATCAGTGGTGGCGAAACCCGACAGGACTATAAAGATACCAGGCGTTTCCCCCTGATGGCTCCCTCTTGC
GCTCTCCTGTTCCCGTCCTGCGGCGTCCGTGTTGTGGTGGAGGCTTTACCCAAATCACCACGTCCCGTTC
CGTGTAGACAGTTCGCTCCAAGCTGGGCTGTGTGCAAGAACCCCCCGTTCAGCCCGACTGCTGCGCCTTA
TCCGGTAACTATCATCTTGAGTCCAACCCGGAAAGACACGACAAAACGCCACTGGCAGCAGCCATTGGTA
ACTGAGAATTAGTGGATTTAGATATCGAGAGTCTTGAAGTGGTGGCCTAACAGAGGCTACACTGAAAGGA
CAGTATTTGGTATCTGCGCTCCACTAAAGCCAGTTACCAGGTTAAGCAGTTCCCCAACTGACTTAACCTT
CGATCAAACCGCCTCCCCAGGCGGTTTTTTCGTTTACAGAGCAGGAGATTACGACGATCGTAAAAGGATC
TCAAGAAGATCCTTTACGGATTCCCGACACCATCACTCTAGATTTCAGTGCAATTTATCTCTTCAAATGT
AGCACCTGAAGTCAGCCCCATACGATATAAGTTGTAATTCTCATGTTAGTCATGCCCCGCGCCCACCGGA
AGGAGCTGACTGGGTTGAAGGCTCTCAAGGGCATCGGTCGAGATCCCGGTGCCTAATGAGTGAGCTAACT
TACATTAATTGCGTTGCGCTCACTGCCCGCTTTCCAGTCGGGAAACCTGTCGTGCCAGCTGCATTAATGA
ATCGGCCAACGCGCGGGGAGAGGCGGTTTGCGTATTGGGCGCCAGGGTGGTTTTTCTTTTCACCAGTGAG
ACGGGCAACAGCTGATTGCCCTTCACCGCCTGGCCCTGAGAGAGTTGCAGCAAGCGGTCCACGCTGGTTT
GCCCCAGCAGGCGAAAATCCTGTTTGATGGTGGTTAACGGCGGGATATAACATGAGCTGTCTTCGGTATC
GTCGTATCCCACTACCGAGATGTCCGCACCAACGCGCAGCCCGGACTCGGTAATGGCGCGCATTGCGCCC
AGCGCCATCTGATCGTTGGCAACCAGCATCGCAGTGGGAACGATGCCCTCATTCAGCATTTGCATGGTTT
GTTGAAAACCGGACATGGCACTCCAGTCGCCTTCCCGTTCCGCTATCGGCTGAATTTGATTGCGAGTGAG
ATATTTATGCCAGCCAGCCAGACGCAGACGCGCCGAGACAGAACTTAATGGGCCCGCTAACAGCGCGATT
TGCTGGTGACCCAATGCGACCAGATGCTCCACGCCCAGTCGCGTACCGTCTTCATGGGAGAAAATAATAC
TGTTGATGGGTGTCTGGTCAGAGACATCAAGAAATAACGCCGGAACATTAGTGCAGGCAGCTTCCACAGC
AATGGCATCCTGGTCATCCAGCGGATAGTTAATGATCAGCCCACTGACGCGTTGCGCGAGAAGATTGTGC
ACCGCCGCTTTACAGGCTTCGACGCCGCTTCGTTCTACCATCGACACCACCACGCTGGCACCCAGTTGAT
CGGCGCGAGATTTAATCGCCGCGACAATTTGCGACGGCGCGTGCAGGGCCAGACTGGAGGTGGCAACGCC
AATCAGCAACGACTGTTTGCCCGCCAGTTGTTGTGCCACGCGGTTGGGAATGTAATTCAGCTCCGCCATC
GCCGCTTCCACTTTTTCCCGCGTTTTCGCAGAAACGTGGCTGGCCTGGTTCACCACGCGGGAAACGGTCT
GATAAGAGACACCGGCATACTCTGCGACATCGTATAACGTTACTGGTTTCACATTCACCACCCTGAATTG
ACTCTCTTCCGGGCGCTATCATGCCATACCGCGAAAGGTTTTGCGCCATTCGATGGTGTCCGGGATCTCG
ACGCTCTCCCTTATG
