>Addgene plasmid #75007 | ZIKV_Sensor_32B_LacZ | addgene partial sequence | sequence record 145632 | KanR2-F 5'-GAACTGCCTCGGTGAGTTTT-3'
AAATATGGTATTGATAATCCTGATATGAATAAATTGCAGTTTCATTTGATGCTCGATGAGTTTTTCTAAG
AATTAATTCATGAGCGGATACATATTTGAATGTATTTAGAAAAATAAACAAATAGGGGTTCCGCGCACAT
TTCCCCGAAAAGTGCCACTTGCGGAGACCCGGTCGTCAGCTTGTCGTCGGTTCAGGGCAGGGTCGTTAAA
TAGCCGCTTATGTCTATTGCTGGTTTACCGGTTTATTGACTACCGGAAGCAGTGTGACCGTGTGCTTCTC
AAATGCCTGAGGTTTCAGCAAAAAACCCCTCAAGACCCGTTTAGAGGCCCCAAGGGGTTATGCTATTATT
TTTGACACCAGACCAACTGGTAATGGTAGCGACCGGCGCTCAGCTGGAATTCCGCCGATACTGACGGGCT
CCAGGAGTCGTCGCCACCAATCCCCATATGGAAACCGTCGATATTCAGCCATGTGCCTTCTTCCGCGTGC
AGCAGATGGCGATGGCTGGTTTCCATCAGTTGCTGTTGACTGTAGCGGCTGATGTTGAACTGGAAGTCGC
CGCGCCACTGGTGTGGGCCATAATTCAATTCGCGCGTCCCGCAGCGCAGACCGTTTTCGCTCGGGAAGAC
GTACGGGGTATACATGTCTGACAATGGCAGATCCCAGCGGTCAAAACAGGCGGCAGTAAGGCGGTCGGGA
TAGTTTTCTTGCGGCCCTAATCCGAGCCAGTTTACCCGCTCTGCTACCTGCGCCAGCTGGCAGTTCAGGC
CAATCCGCGCCGGATGCGGTGTATCGCTCGCCACTTCAACATCAACGGTAATCGCCATTTGACCACTACC
ATCAATCCGGTAGGTTTTCCGGCTGATAAATAAGGTTTTCCCC
