>Addgene plasmid #75007 | ZIKV_Sensor_32B_LacZ | addgene partial sequence | sequence record 146081 | LacI-R 5'-GGCATACTCTGCGACATCGT-3'
AATTGACTCTCTTCCGGGCGCTATCATGCCATACCGCGAAAGGTTTTGCGCCATTCGATGGTGTCCGGGA
TCTCGACGCTCTCCCTTATGGTAGTCTGCCAGTGGTTCGCGATATAGCTCGCGCTAATACGACTCACTAT
AGGGCTGGGATCAAGTACATGTAGTGCGCCACGAGCAAAAGGACTTTAGAACAGAGGAGATAAAGATGTT
TTGCTCGTGTAACCTGGCGGCAGCGCAAAAGATGCGTAAAATGACCATGATTACGGATTCACTGGCCGTC
GTTTTACAACGTCGTGACTGGGAAAACCCTGGCGTTACCCAACTTAATCGCCTTGCAGCACATCCCCCTT
TCGCCAGCTGGCGTAATAGCGAAGAGGCCCGCACCGATCGCCCTTCCCAACAGTTGCGCAGCCTGAATGG
CGAATGGCGCTTTGCCTGGTTTCCGGCACCAGAAGCGGTGCCGGAAAGCTGGCTGGAGTGCGATCTTCCT
GAGGCCGATACTGTCGTCGTCCCCTCAAACTGGCAGATGCACGGTTACGATGCGCCCATCTACACCAACG
TGACCTATCCCATTACGGTCAATCCGCCGTTTGTTCCCACGGAGAATCCGACGGGTTGTTACTCGCTCAC
ATTTAATGTTGATGAAAGCTGGCTACAGGAAGGCCAGACGCGAATTATTTTTGATGGCGTTAACTCGGCG
TTTCATCTGTGGTGCAACGGGCGCTGGGTCGGTTACGGCCAGGACAGTCGTTTGCCGTCTGAATTTGACC
TGA
